Addgene plasmid #53883: RCAN1_pCSdest
Depositing lab: Roger Reeves. Depositing organization: Johns Hopkins University and School of Medicine. Publication: Survey of Human Chromosome 21 Gene Expression Effects on Early Development in Danio rerio. Edie S, Zaghloul NA, Leitch CC, Klinedinst DK, Lebron J, Thole JF, McCallion AS, Katsanis N, Reeves RH. G3 (Bethesda). 2018 Jul 2;8(7):2215-2223. doi: 10.1534/g3.118.200144. PubMed 29760202.
Backbone
  Vector backbone: pCSDest
  Backbone manufacturer: Lawson Lab (Addgene Plasmid 22423)
  Backbone size w/o insert (bp): 4095
  Vector type: Mammalian Expression
Growth in bacteria
  Bacterial resistance: Ampicillin, 100 μg/mL
  Growth temperature: 37°C
  Growth strain: Top10
  Copy number: High Copy
Gene/Insert
  Gene/Insert name: RCAN1
  Species: H. sapiens (human)
  Insert size (bp): 594
  Entrez Gene: RCAN1 (a.k.a. ADAPT78, CSP1, DSC1, DSCR1, MCIP1, RCN1)
  Promoter: SP6 and CMV
  Cloning method: Gateway Cloning
  Sequencing primers: 5′ CMV-F; 3′ EBV-Rev
Terms and licenses: Academic/Nonprofit Terms; Industry Terms
Depositor comments: BC002864
How to cite: RCAN1_pCSdest was a gift from Roger Reeves (Addgene plasmid # 53883 ; http://n2t.net/addgene:53883 ; RRID:Addgene_53883)
