[The description below was written by a language model from this plasmid's Addgene catalogue record and pLannotate feature annotations shown in this document.]
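Description:
RCAN1_pCSdest is a Gateway expression clone in which the human RCAN1 open reading frame (also known as DSCR1, MCIP1 or ADAPT78) has been recombined into pCSDest, a destination version of the pCS2-type vector. It is catalogued as a mammalian expression plasmid. In bacteria it is maintained as a high-copy plasmid through a ColE1/pUC-type origin and selected with ampicillin via the β-lactamase gene. An f1 origin is also present, along with residual lac promoter/operator, lacI and lacZα fragments carried over from the parental cloning backbone.

The coding sequence of roughly 0.6 kb is annotated as a fragment relative to the reference RCAN1 protein, and the depositor ties it to a specific cDNA clone. It sits between attB1 and attB2 sites, the scars left by Gateway recombination. Upstream lie two promoters in tandem. The simian cytomegalovirus IE94 enhancer/promoter wraps across the origin of the circular map and drives strong transcription in vertebrate cells. An SP6 phage promoter immediately before the insert allows in vitro synthesis of sense mRNA. An SV40 polyadenylation signal follows the insert, and T7 (partial) and T3 promoters are annotated on the opposite strand downstream. No epitope tag or reporter is annotated, so the protein appears to be expressed untagged.

RCAN1 encodes an inhibitor of calcineurin-dependent transcriptional responses and lies on human chromosome 21. The associated publication surveyed the effects of chromosome 21 gene expression on early zebrafish development. The dual promoter arrangement suits both direct expression from plasmid DNA and production of mRNA for embryo injection, though the record does not state which approach was used with this clone.
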