Features (pLannotate 1.2.2; 17 found; start..end, strand, type, name):
     35..53      +  promoter       SP6 promoter: promoter for bacteriophage SP6 RNA polymerase
    108..128     +  protein_bind   attB1: mutant version of attB; core recombination site for the Gateway® BP reaction BP Clonase™
    134..724     +  CDS            RCAN1 (fragment): RCAN1_HUMAN - Also known as ADAPT78, CSP1, DSC1, DSCR1. Experimental evidence at protein level: Swiss-Prot protein existence level 1. Inhibits calcineurin-dependent transcriptional responses by binding to the catalytic domain of calcineurin A (PubMed:12809556). Could play a role during central nervous system development (By similarity). From Homo sapiens (Human).
    729..753     -  protein_bind   attB2: mutant version of attB; recombination site for the Gateway® BP reaction BP Clonase™
    775..792     -  promoter       T7 promoter (fragment): promoter for bacteriophage T7 RNA polymerase
    797..931     -  polyA_signal   SV40 poly(A) signal: SV40 polyadenylation signal
   1044..1062    -  promoter       T3 promoter: promoter for bacteriophage T3 RNA polymerase
   1107..1123    -  protein_bind   lac operator: The lac repressor binds to the lac operator to inhibit transcription in E. coli. This inhibition can be relieved by adding lactose or isopropyl-β-D-thiogalactopyranoside (IPTG). lac repressor encoded by lacI
   1131..1161    -  promoter       lac promoter: promoter for the E. coli lac operon
   1176..1197    -  protein_bind   CAP binding site: CAP binding activates transcription in the presence of cAMP. E. coli catabolite activator protein
   1210..1302    -  CDS            lacI (fragment): lac repressor; lacI; The lac repressor binds to the lac operator to inhibit transcription in E. coli. This inhibition can be relieved by adding lactose or isopropyl-β-D-thiogalactopyranoside (IPTG).
   1485..2073    -  rep_origin     ori: high-copy-number ColE1/pMB1/pBR322/pUC origin of replication
   2244..3104    -  CDS            AmpR: β-lactamase; bla; confers resistance to ampicillin, carbenicillin, and related antibiotics
   3105..3209    -  promoter       AmpR promoter: bla
   3262..3690    -  rep_origin     f1 ori (sequence partly withheld): f1 bacteriophage origin of replication; arrow indicates direction of (+) strand synthesis
   3695..3761    -  CDS            lacZα (fragment): LacZα fragment of β-galactosidase; lacZ fragment
   3768..4745    +  promoter       CMV IE94 promoter: enhancer/promoter region of simian cytomegalovirus major immediate early transcription unit IE94
>Addgene plasmid #53883 | RCAN1_pCSdest | addgene full sequence | sequence record 468752 | Addgene NGS Result
CGCCATTCTGCCTGGGGACGTCGGAGCAAGCTTGATTTAGGTGACACTATAGAATACAAGCTACTTGTTC
TTTTTGCAGGATCCCATCGATTCGAATTCAAGGATCACAAGTTTGTACAAAAAAGCAGGCACCATGGAGG
AGGTGGACCTGCAGGACCTGCCCAGCGCCACCATCGCCTGTCACCTGGACCCGCGCGTGTTCGTGGACGG
CCTGTGCCGGGCCAAATTTGAGTCCCTCTTTAGGACGTATGACAAGGACATCACCTTTCAGTATTTTAAG
AGCTTCAAACGAGTCAGAATAAACTTCAGCAACCCCTTCTCCGCAGCAGATGCCAGGCTCCAGCTGCATA
AGACTGAGTTTCTGGGAAAGGAAATGAAGTTATATTTTGCTCAGACCTTACACATAGGAAGCTCACACCT
GGCTCCGCCAAATCCAGACAAGCAGTTTCTGATCTCCCCTCCCGCCTCTCCGCCAGTGGGATGGAAACAA
GTGGAAGATGCGACCCCAGTCATAAACTATGATCTCTTATATGCCATCTCCAAGCTGGGGCCAGGGGAAA
AGTATGAATTGCACGCAGCGACTGACACCACTCCCAGCGTGGTGGTCCATGTATGTGAGAGTGATCAAGA
GAAGGAGGAAGAAGAGGAAATGGAAAGAATGAGGAGACCTAAGCCAAAAATTATCCAGACCAGGAGGCCG
GAGTACACGCCGATCCACCTCAGCTAGAACCCAGCTTTCTTGTACAAAGTGGTGATCCTCTCGAGCCTCT
AGAACTATAGTGAGTCGTATTACGTAGATCCAGACATGATAAGATACATTGATGAGTTTGGACAAACCAC
AACTAGAATGCAGTGAAAAAAATGCTTTATTTGTGAAATTTGTGATGCTATTGCTTTATTTGTAACCATT
ATAAGCTGCAATAAACAAGTTAACAACAACAATTGCATTCATTTTATGTTTCAGGTTCAGGGGGAGGTGT
GGGAGGTTTTTTAATTCGCGGCCGCGGCGCCAATGCATTGGGCCCGGTACCCAGCTTTTGTTCCCTTTAG
TGAGGGTTAATTGCGCGCTTGGCGTAATCATGGTCATAGCTGTTTCCTGTGTGAAATTGTTATCCGCTCA
CAATTCCACACAACATACGAGCCGGGAGCATAAAGTGTAAAGCCTGGGGTGCCTAATGAGTGAGCTAACT
CACATTAATTGCGTTGCGCTCACTGCCCGCTTTCCAGTCGGGAAACCTGTCGTGCCAGCTGCATTAATGA
ATCGGCCAACGCGCGGGGAGAGGCGGTTTGCGTATTGGGCGCTCTTCCGCTTCCTCGCTCACTGACTCGC
TGCGCTCGGTCGTTCGGCTGCGGCGAGCGGTATCAGCTCACTCAAAGGCGGTAATACGGTTATCCACAGA
ATCAGGGGATAACGCAGGAAAGAACATGTGAGCAAAAGGCCAGCAAAAGGCCAGGAACCGTAAAAAGGCC
GCGTTGCTGGCGTTTTTCCATAGGCTCCGCCCCCCTGACGAGCATCACAAAAATCGACGCTCAAGTCAGA
GGTGGCGAAACCCGACAGGACTATAAAGATACCAGGCGTTTCCCCCTGGAAGCTCCCTCGTGCGCTCTCC
TGTTCCGACCCTGCCGCTTACCGGATACCTGTCCGCCTTTCTCCCTTCGGGAAGCGTGGCGCTTTCTCAT
AGCTCACGCTGTAGGTATCTCAGTTCGGTGTAGGTCGTTCGCTCCAAGCTGGGCTGTGTGCACGAACCCC
CCGTTCAGCCCGACCGCTGCGCCTTATCCGGTAACTATCGTCTTGAGTCCAACCCGGTAAGACACGACTT
ATCGCCACTGGCAGCAGCCACTGGTAACAGGATTAGCAGAGCGAGGTATGTAGGCGGTGCTACAGAGTTC
TTGAAGTGGTGGCCTAACTACGGCTACACTAGAAGAACAGTATTTGGTATCTGCGCTCTGCTGAAGCCAG
TTACCTTCGGAAAAAGAGTTGGTAGCTCTTGATCCGGCAAACAAACCACCGCTGGTAGCGGTGGTTTTTT
TGTTTGCAAGCAGCAGATTACGCGCAGAAAAAAAGGATCTCAAGAAGATCCTTTGATCTTTTCTACGGGG
TCTGACGCTCAGTGGAACGAAAACTCACGTTAAGGGATTTTGGTCATGAGATTATCAAAAAGGATCTTCA
CCTAGATCCTTTTAAATTAAAAATGAAGTTTTAAATCAATCTAAAGTATATATGAGTAAACTTGGTCTGA
CAGTTACCAATGCTTAATCAGTGAGGCACCTATCTCAGCGATCTGTCTATTTCGTTCATCCATAGTTGCC
TGACTCCCCGTCGTGTAGATAACTACGATACGGGAGGGCTTACCATCTGGCCCCAGTGCTGCAATGATAC
CGCGAGACCCACGCTCACCGGCTCCAGATTTATCAGCAATAAACCAGCCAGCCGGAAGGGCCGAGCGCAG
AAGTGGTCCTGCAACTTTATCCGCCTCCATCCAGTCTATTAATTGTTGCCGGGAAGCTAGAGTAAGTAGT
TCGCCAGTTAATAGTTTGCGCAACGTTGTTGCCATTGCTACAGGCATCGTGGTGTCACGCTCGTCGTTTG
GTATGGCTTCATTCAGCTCCGGTTCCCAACGATCAAGGCGAGTTACATGATCCCCCATGTTGTGCAAAAA
AGCGGTTAGCTCCTTCGGTCCTCCGATCGTTGTCAGAAGTAAGTTGGCCGCAGTGTTATCACTCATGGTT
ATGGCAGCACTGCATAATTCTCTTACTGTCATGCCATCCGTAAGATGCTTTTCTGTGACTGGTGAGTACT
CAACCAAGTCATTCTGAGAATAGTGTATGCGGCGACCGAGTTGCTCTTGCCCGGCGTCAATACGGGATAA
TACCGCGCCACATAGCAGAACTTTAAAAGTGCTCATCATTGGAAAACGTTCTTCGGGGCGAAAACTCTCA
AGGATCTTACCGCTGTTGAGATCCAGTTCGATGTAACCCACTCGTGCACCCAACTGATCTTCAGCATCTT
TTACTTTCACCAGCGTTTCTGGGTGAGCAAAAACAGGAAGGCAAAATGCCGCAAAAAAGGGAATAAGGGC
GACACGGAAATGTTGAATACTCATACTCTTCCTTTTTCAATATTATTGAAGCATTTATCAGGGTTATTGT
CTCATGAGCGGATACATATTTGAATGTATTTAGAAAAATAAACAAATAGGGGTTCCGCGCACATTTCCCC
GAAAAGTGCCACCTAAATTGTAAGCGTTAATATTTTGTTAAAATTCGCGTTAAATTTTTGTTAAATCAGC
TCATTTTTTAACCAATAGGCCGAAATCGGCAAAATCCCTTATAAATCAAAAGAATAGACCGAGATAGGGT
[37 nt withheld, positions 3361-3397]
AAAGAACGTGGACTCCAACGTCAAAGG
[49 nt withheld, positions 3425-3473]
T
[91 nt withheld, positions 3475-3565]
G
[124 nt withheld, positions 3567-3690]
CCCATTCGCCATTCAGGCTGCGCAACTGTTGGGAAGGGCGATCGGTGCGGGCCTCTTCGCTATTACGCCA
GTCGACCGCCAATTCAATATGGCGTATATGGACTCATGCCAATTCAATATGGTGGATCTGGACCTGTGCC
AATTCAATATGGCGTATATGGACTCGTGCCAATTCAATATGGTGGATCTGGACCCCAGCCAATTCAATAT
GGCGGACTTGGCACCATGCCAATTCAATATGGCGGACCTGGCACTGTGCCAACTGGGGAGGGGTCTACTT
GGCACGGTGCCAAGTTTGAGGAGGGGTCTTGGCCCTGTGCCAAGTCCGCCATATTGAATTGGCATGGTGC
CAATAATGGCGGCCATATTGGCTATATGCCAGGATCAATATATAGGCAATATCCAATATGGCCCTATGCC
AATATGGCTATTGGCCAGGTTCAATACTATGTATTGGCCCTATGCCATATAGTATTCCATATATGGGTTT
TCCTATTGACGTAGATAGCCCCTCCCAATGGGCGGTCCCATATACCATATATGGGGCTTCCTAATACCGC
CCATAGCCACTCCCCCATTGACGTCAATGGTCTCTATATATGGTCTTTCCTATTGACGTCATATGGGCGG
TCCTATTGACGTATATGGCGCCTCCCCCATTGACGTCAATTACGGTAAATGGCCCGCCTGGCTCAATGCC
CATTGACGTCAATAGGACCACCCACCATTGACGTCAATGGGATGGCTCATTGCCCATTCATATCCGTTCT
CACGCCCCCTATTGACGTCAATGACGGTAAATGGCCCACTTGGCAGTACATCAATATCTATTAATAGTAA
CTTGGCAAGTACATTACTATTGGAAGTACGCCAGGGTACATTGGCAGTACTCCCATTGACGTCAATGGCG
GTAAATGGCCCGCGATGGCTGCCAAGTACATCCCCATTGACGTCAATGGGGAGGGGCAATGACGCAAATG
GGCGTTCCATTGACGTAAATGGGCGGTAGGCGTGCCTAATGGGAGGTCTATATAAGCAATGCTCGTTTAG
GGAAC
