>Addgene plasmid #53883 | RCAN1_pCSdest | addgene partial sequence | sequence record 94932 | CMV-F 5'-CGCAAATGGGCGGTAGGCGTG-3'
TGCTCGTTTAGGGAACCGCCATTCTGCCTGGGGACGTCGGAGCAAGCTTGATTTAGGTGACACTATAGAA
TACAAGCTACTTGTTCTTTTTGCAGGATCCCATCGATTCGAATTCAAGGATCACAAGTTTGTACAAAAAA
GCAGGCACCATGGAGGAGGTGGACCTGCAGGACCTGCCCAGCGCCACCATCGCCTGTCACCTGGACCCGC
GCGTGTTCGTGGACGGCCTGTGCCGGGCCAAATTTGAGTCCCTCTTTAGGACGTATGACAAGGACATCAC
CTTTCAGTATTTTAAGAGCTTCAAACGAGTCAGAATAAACTTCAGCAACCCCTTCTCCGCAGCAGATGCC
AGGCTCCAGCTGCATAAGACTGAGTTTCTGGGAAAGGAAATGAAGTTATATTTTGCTCAGACCTTACACA
TAGGAAGCTCACACCTGGCTCCGCCAAATCCAGACAAGCAGTTTCTGATCTCCCCTCCCGCCTCTCCGCC
AGTGGGATGGAAACAAGTGGAAGATGCGACCCCAGTCATAAACTATGATCTCTTATATGCCATCTCCAAG
CTGGGGCCAGGGGAAAAGTATGAATTGCACGCAGCGACTGACACCACTCCCAGCGTGGTGGTCCATGTAT
GTGAGAGTGATCAAGAGAAGGAGGAAGAAGAGGAAATGGAAAGAATGAGGAGACCTAAGCCAAAAATTAT
CCAGACCAGGAGGCCGGAGTACACGCCGATCCACCTCAGCTAGAACCCAGCTTTCTTGTACAAAGT
