>Addgene plasmid #53883 | RCAN1_pCSdest | addgene partial sequence | sequence record 95081 | EBV-rev 5'-GTGGTTTGTCCAAACTCATC-3'
TACGACTCACTATAGTTTCTAGAGGCTCGAGAGGATCACCACTTTGTACAAGAAAGCTGGGTTCTAGCTG
AGGTGGATCGGCGTGTACTCCGGCCTCCTGGTCTGGATAATTTTTGGCTTAGGTCTCCTCATTCTTTCCA
TTTCCTCTTCTTCCTCCTTCTCTTGATCACTCTCACATACATGGACCACCACGCTGGGAGTGGTGTCAGT
CGCTGCGTGCAATTCATACTTTTCCCCTGGCCCCAGCTTGGAGATGGCATATAAGAGATCATAGTTTATG
ACTGGGGTCGCATCTTCCACTTGTTTCCATCCCACTGGCGGAGAGGCGGGAGGGGAGATCAGAAACTGCT
TGTCTGGATTTGGCGGAGCCAGGTGTGAGCTTCCTATGTGTAAGGTCTGAGCAAAATATAACTTCATTTC
CTTTCCCAGAAACTCAGTCTTATGCAGCTGGAGCCTGGCATCTGCTGCGGAGAAGGGGTTGCTGAAGTTT
ATTCTGACTCGTTTGAAGCTCTTAAAATACTGAAAGGTGATGTCCTTGTCATACGTCCTAAAGAGGGACT
CAAATTTGGCCCGGCACAGGCCGTCCACGAACACGCGCGGGTCCAGGTGACAGGCGATGGTGGCGCTGGG
CAGGTCCTGCAGGTCCACCTCCTCCATGGTGCCTGCTTTTTTGTACAAACTTGTGATCCTTGAATTCGAA
TCGATGGGATCCTGCAAAAAGAACAAGTAGCTTGTATTCTATAGTGTCACCTAAAATCAAGCTTGCTCCG
ACGT
